Addgene plasmid #85792: pSLI-N-GFP-2xFKBP-loxP(K13)
Purpose: P. falciparum integration plasmid for N-terminal gene fusions and placing loxP sites using SLI
Depositing lab: Tobias Spielmann. Depositing organization: Bernhard-Nocht-Institut fuer Tropenmedizin. Publication: A genetic system to study Plasmodium falciparum protein function. Birnbaum J, Flemming S, Reichard N, Soares AB, Mesen-Ramirez P, Jonscher E, Bergmann B, Spielmann T. Nat Methods. 2017 Mar 13. doi: 10.1038/nmeth.4223. PubMed 28288121.
Backbone
  Vector backbone: pGEM
  Vector type: Cre/Lox ; P. falciparum genomic integration
  Selectable markers: human DHFR
Growth in bacteria
  Bacterial resistance: Ampicillin, 100 μg/mL
  Growth temperature: 37°C
  Growth strain: DH5alpha
  Copy number: Unknown
Gene/Insert
  Gene/Insert name: Kelch13
  Species: P. falciparum
  Promoter: none
  Tag / fusion protein: 2xFKBP, GFP
  Cloning method: Restriction Enzyme; 5′ cloning site NotI (not destroyed); 3′ cloning site PmeI (not destroyed)
  Sequencing primers: 5′ pARLfw; 3′ DHODHrv
Terms and licenses: Academic/Nonprofit Terms; Industry Terms: Not Available to Industry
How to cite: pSLI-N-GFP-2xFKBP-loxP(K13) was a gift from Tobias Spielmann (Addgene plasmid # 85792 ; http://n2t.net/addgene:85792 ; RRID:Addgene_85792)
