[The description below was written by a language model from this plasmid's Addgene catalogue record and pLannotate feature annotations shown in this document.]
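Description:
pSLI-N-GFP-2xFKBP-loxP(K13) is a 10,575 bp Plasmodium falciparum genomic integration plasmid built on a pGEM backbone. It is designed for selection-linked integration (SLI) to make N-terminal gene fusions while placing loxP sites around the modified gene. It is propagated in E. coli through a high-copy ColE1/pUC-type origin with ampicillin resistance (AmpR under its own promoter). Residual pGEM elements such as the lac promoter/operator, lacZα fragment and SP6/T7 promoter sequences are also present. A human DHFR coding sequence provides the parasite selectable marker for plasmid carriage. The short "yeast" and "C. elegans" promoter fragments annotated upstream of it are most likely spurious matches to AT-rich Plasmodium regulatory sequence, which the record does not otherwise identify.

The payload is promoterless, as the catalogue states, so it should be expressed only after integration into the target locus. The unannotated stretch between the SP6 promoter and the first loxP site plausibly holds the Kelch13 targeting region cloned between NotI and PmeI, although the table does not mark it. After this loxP come a yeast dihydroorotate dehydrogenase (URA1/yDHODH) coding sequence, GFPmut2 and two tandem FKBP domains, one of which is mislabelled as a Dictyostelium homologue. An unannotated region of about 2.2 kb follows, presumably the Kelch13 coding sequence, ending just before a second loxP site. In the SLI scheme the DHODH marker becomes expressed only on correct integration, allowing integrants to be selected. Any skip peptide separating it from the fusion protein is not annotated. The resulting GFP-2xFKBP-Kelch13 fusion permits localisation and FKBP/FRB dimeriser-based mislocalisation, and the same-orientation loxP sites allow Cre-mediated excision of the cassette for conditional gene removal.
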