Features (pLannotate 1.2.2; 24 found; start..end, strand, type, name):
    589..605     -  promoter       CeU6 promoter (fragment): promoter for the C. elegans R07E5.16 U6 snRNA gene (Dickinson et al., 2013)
    797..817     -  promoter       LEU2 promoter (fragment): S. cerevisiae LEU2
   1005..1022    +  promoter       LEU2 promoter (fragment): S. cerevisiae LEU2
   1091..1113    -  promoter       URA3 promoter (fragment): S. cerevisiae URA3
   1181..1198    +  promoter       LEU2 promoter (fragment): S. cerevisiae LEU2
   1308..1868    +  CDS            DHFR: DYR_HUMAN - Experimental evidence at protein level: Swiss-Prot protein existence level 1. Key enzyme in folate metabolism. Contributes to the de novo mitochondrial thymidylate biosynthesis pathway. Catalyzes an essential reaction for de novo glycine and purine synthesis, and for DNA precursor synthesis. Binds its own mRNA and that of DHFR2. From Homo sapiens (Human).
   2448..2465    -  promoter       T7 promoter (fragment): promoter for bacteriophage T7 RNA polymerase
   2468..2625    +  CDS            lacZα (fragment): LacZα fragment of β-galactosidase; lacZ fragment
   2631..2730    -  misc_feature   bom (fragment): basis of mobility region from pBR322
   2832..2867    -  CDS            rop (fragment): Rop protein, which maintains plasmids at low copy number; rop
   2962..3066    +  promoter       AmpR promoter: bla
   3067..3927    +  CDS            AmpR: β-lactamase; bla; confers resistance to ampicillin, carbenicillin, and related antibiotics
   4098..4686    +  rep_origin     ori: high-copy-number ColE1/pMB1/pBR322/pUC origin of replication
   4869..4961    +  CDS            lacI (fragment): lac repressor; lacI; The lac repressor binds to the lac operator to inhibit transcription in E. coli. This inhibition can be relieved by adding lactose or isopropyl-β-D-thiogalactopyranoside (IPTG).
   4974..4995    +  protein_bind   CAP binding site: CAP binding activates transcription in the presence of cAMP. E. coli catabolite activator protein
   5010..5040    +  promoter       lac promoter: promoter for the E. coli lac operon
   5048..5064    +  protein_bind   lac operator: The lac repressor binds to the lac operator to inhibit transcription in E. coli. This inhibition can be relieved by adding lactose or isopropyl-β-D-thiogalactopyranoside (IPTG). lac repressor encoded by lacI
   5106..5124    +  promoter       SP6 promoter: promoter for bacteriophage SP6 RNA polymerase
   5758..5791    +  protein_bind   loxP: Cre-mediated recombination occurs in the 8-bp core sequence (GCATACAT). Cre recombinase
   5851..6792    +  CDS            URA1: PYRD_YEAST - Experimental evidence at protein level: Swiss-Prot protein existence level 1. Catalyzes the conversion of dihydroorotate to orotate with fumarate as the electron acceptor. Molecular oxygen can replace fumarate in vitro. Does not use oxaloacetate or NAD or NADP as electron acceptors. From Saccharomyces cerevisiae (strain ATCC 204508 / S288c) (Baker's yeast).
   6856..7569    +  CDS            GFPmut2: GFPmut2 is a basic (constitutively fluorescent) green fluorescent protein published in 1996, derived from Aequorea victoria. It is reported to be a very rapidly-maturing weak dimer.
   7633..7950    +  CDS            fkbp4 (fragment): FKBP4_DICDI - Experimental evidence at protein level: Swiss-Prot protein existence level 1. PPIase that acts as a histone chaperone. Histone proline isomerase that increases the rate of cis-trans isomerization at prolines on the histone H3 N-terminal tail. Proline isomerization influences H3 methylation thereby regulating gene expression. From Dictyostelium discoideum (Slime mold).
   7969..8289    +  CDS            FKBP1A: FKB1A_HUMAN - Also known as FKBP1, FKBP12. Experimental evidence at protein level: Swiss-Prot protein existence level 1. Keeps in an inactive conformation TGFBR1, the TGF-beta type I serine/threonine kinase receptor, preventing TGF-beta receptor activation in absence of ligand. Recruits SMAD7 to ACVR1B which prevents the association of SMAD2 and SMAD3 with the activin receptor complex, thereby blocking the activin signal. May modulate the RYR1 calcium channel activity. PPIases accelerate the folding of proteins. It catalyzes the cis-trans isomerization of proline imidic peptide bonds in oligop
  10531..10564   +  protein_bind   loxP: Cre-mediated recombination occurs in the 8-bp core sequence (GCATACAT). Cre recombinase
>Addgene plasmid #85792 | pSLI-N-GFP-2xFKBP-loxP(K13) | depositor full sequence | sequence record 166793 | pSLI-N-GFP-2xFKBP-loxP(K13) sequence 10575 bps
GGATATGGCAGCTTAATGTTCGTTTTTCTTATTTATATATTTATACCAATTGATTGTATTTATAACTGTA
AAAATGTGTATGTTGTGTGCATATTTTTTTTTGTGCATGCACATGCATGTAAATAGCTAAAATTATGAAC
ATTTTATTTTTTGTTCAGAAAAAAAAAACTTTACACACATAAAATGGCTAGTATGAATAGCCATATTTTA
TATAAATTAAATCCTATGAATTTATGACCATATTAAAAATTTAGATATTTATGGAACATAATATGTTTGA
AACAATAAGACAAAATTATTATTATTATTATTATTTTTACTGTTATAATTATGTGTCTCCTTCAATGATT
CATAAATAGTTGGACTTGATTTTTAAAATGTTTATAATATGATTAGCATAGTTAAATAAAAAAAGTTGAA
AAATTAAAAAAAAACATATAAACACAAATGATGGTTTTTCCTTCAATTTCGATATCAATTTATAGAAACA
AAATATATACTTGTATAATTTTATTTTTTTATATAAATCATTACATATATAATTATACAATATTTTTTCT
AAGAGATAATTATATATTAATATATATAAAAAAAGGTGTTTTTTTTTTTTTTTTTTATTTTTATTTTTAT
TTTATGGTAATATTTTATTTTCCTTATTTTATAAATTATATTAGTTTATATGTGATTAATTTTATATATT
ATCAATTTATATATTTTTAAATGCTTACTTAATTATCTTTTTTTTTTTTTTTTTTTTTTTTTCCCCTCTT
TTTATATTAATTTATTTTTGAAAAAATTGATATATATATATATATATAATATATATATATACATGTAGTA
GTATTAAACAATGTATAATATATATAAATAATATATTTATATATTTCATTTCAATTTTAATTTTTTTTGG
TTTTTTTTTTTTTTCTTTTTGTCATATTTAAAAAAAATTATATTCATATAAGTTATGCATTTTTTATAAA
CATTATTCAATATATGTATAATATAATATATATATATATATTAATGTATTATTCCAATGTGCATGATAAA
AGAAAAAAATAATATTTATAAAAAAAAAGAAAAATAAAACAAAAAAAGAAAAAAAAAAAAAAAAAAAAAA
AAATACAAAAATAAATAATATAATTTATAATTATATATTCTTGTCACAATAAAAATATATATATATATAT
ATATATTTATAATATGTATATTTTAAACTAGAAAAGGAATAACTAATATTTTATTTATTATCATTCAAGA
TTTATATTTTATAATAATAAATACCTAATAGAAATATATCAGGATCCATGCATGGTTCGCTAAACTGCAT
CGTCGCTGTGTCCCAGAACATGGGCATCGGCAAGAACGGGGACTACCCCTGGCCACCGCTCAGGAACGAA
TTTAGATATTTCCAGAGAATGACCACAACCTCTTCAGTAGAAGGTAAACAGAATCTGGTGATTATGGGTA
AGAAGACCTGGTTCTCCATTCCTGAGAAGAATCGACCTTTAAAGGGTAGAATTAATTTAGTTCTCAGCAG
AGAACTCAAGGAACCTCCACAAGGAGCTCATTTTCTTTCCAGAAGTCTAGATGATGCCTTAAAACTTACT
GAACAACCAGAATTAGCAAATAAAGTAGACATGGTCTGGATAGTTGGTGGCAGTTCTGTTTATAAGGAAG
CCATGAATCACCCAGGCCATCTTAAACTATTTGTGACAAGGATCATGCAAGACTTTGAAAGTGACACGTT
TTTTCCAGAAATTGATTTGGAGAAATATAAACTTCTGCCAGAATACCCAGGTGTTCTCTCTGATGTCCAG
GAGGAGAAAGGCATTAAGTACAAATTTGAAGTATATGAGAAGAATGATTAAGCTTATTTAATAATAGATT
AAAAATATTATAAAAATAAAAACATAAACACAGAAATTACAAAAAAAATACATATGAATTTTTTTTTTGT
AATCTTCCTTATAAATATAGAATAATGAATCATATAAAACATATCATTATTCATTTATTTACATTTAAAA
TTATTGTTTCAGTATCTTTAATTTATTATGTATATATAAAAATAACTTACAATTTTATTAATAAACAATA
TATGTTTATTAATTCATGTTTTGTAATTTATGGGATAGCGATTTTTTTTACTGTCTGTATTTTTCTTTTT
TAATTATGTTTTAATTGTATTTTATTTTTATTATTGTTCTTTTTATAGTATTATTTTAAAACAAAATGTA
TTTTCTAAGAACTTATAATAATAATAAATATAAATTTTAATAAAAATTATATTTATCTTTTACAATATGA
ACATAAAGTACAACATTAATATATAGCTTTTAATATTTTTATTCCTAATCATGTAAATCTTAAATTTTTC
TTTTTAAACATATGTTAAATATTTATTTCTCATTATATATAAGAACATATTTATTAAATCTAGAATTCTA
TAGTGAGTCGTATTACAATTCACTGGCCGTCGTTTTACAACGTCGTGACTGGGAAAACCCTGGCGTTACC
CAACTTAATCGCCTTGCAGCACATCCCCCTTTCGCCAGCTGGCGTAATAGCGAAGAGGCCCGCACCGATC
GCCCTTCCCAACAGTTGCGCAGCCTGAATGGCGAATGGCGCCTGATGCGGTATTTTCTCCTTACGCATCT
GTGCGGTATTTCACACCGCATATGGTGCACTCTCAGTACAATCTGCTCTGATGCCGCATAGTTAAGCCAG
CCCCGACACCCGCCAACACCCGCTGACGCGCCCTGACGGGCTTGTCTGCTCCCGGCATCCGCTTACAGAC
AAGCTGTGACCGTCTCCGGGAGCTGCATGTGTCAGAGGTTTTCACCGTCATCACCGAAACGCGCGAGACG
AAAGGGCCTCGTGATACGCCTATTTTTATAGGTTAATGTCATGATAATAATGGTTTCTTAGACGTCAGGT
GGCACTTTTCGGGGAAATGTGCGCGGAACCCCTATTTGTTTATTTTTCTAAATACATTCAAATATGTATC
CGCTCATGAGACAATAACCCTGATAAATGCTTCAATAATATTGAAAAAGGAAGAGTATGAGTATTCAACA
TTTCCGTGTCGCCCTTATTCCCTTTTTTGCGGCATTTTGCCTTCCTGTTTTTGCTCACCCAGAAACGCTG
GTGAAAGTAAAAGATGCTGAAGATCAGTTGGGTGCACGAGTGGGTTACATCGAACTGGATCTCAACAGCG
GTAAGATCCTTGAGAGTTTTCGCCCCGAAGAACGTTTTCCAATGATGAGCACTTTTAAAGTTCTGCTATG
TGGCGCGGTATTATCCCGTATTGACGCCGGGCAAGAGCAACTCGGTCGCCGCATACACTATTCTCAGAAT
GACTTGGTTGAGTACTCACCAGTCACAGAAAAGCATCTTACGGATGGCATGACAGTAAGAGAATTATGCA
GTGCTGCCATAACCATGAGTGATAACACTGCGGCCAACTTACTTCTGACAACGATCGGAGGACCGAAGGA
GCTAACCGCTTTTTTGCACAACATGGGGGATCATGTAACTCGCCTTGATCGTTGGGAACCGGAGCTGAAT
GAAGCCATACCAAACGACGAGCGTGACACCACGATGCCTGTAGCAATGCCAACAACGTTGCGCAAACTAT
TAACTGGCGAACTACTTACTCTAGCTTCCCGGCAACAATTAATAGACTGGATGGAGGCGGATAAAGTTGC
AGGACCACTTCTGCGCTCGGCCCTTCCGGCTGGCTGGTTTATTGCTGATAAATCTGGAGCCGGTGAGCGT
GGGTCTCGCGGTATCATTGCAGCACTGGGGCCAGATGGTAAGCCCTCCCGTATCGTAGTTATCTACACGA
CGGGGAGTCAGGCAACTATGGATGAACGAAATAGACAGATCGCTGAGATAGGTGCCTCACTGATTAAGCA
TTGGTAACTGTCAGACCAAGTTTACTCATATATACTTTAGATTGATTTAAAACTTCATTTTTAATTTAAA
AGGATCTAGGTGAAGATCCTTTTTGATAATCTCATGACCAAAATCCCTTAACGTGAGTTTTCGTTCCACT
GAGCGTCAGACCCCGTAGAAAAGATCAAAGGATCTTCTTGAGATCCTTTTTTTCTGCGCGTAATCTGCTG
CTTGCAAACAAAAAAACCACCGCTACCAGCGGTGGTTTGTTTGCCGGATCAAGAGCTACCAACTCTTTTT
CCGAAGGTAACTGGCTTCAGCAGAGCGCAGATACCAAATACTGTCCTTCTAGTGTAGCCGTAGTTAGGCC
ACCACTTCAAGAACTCTGTAGCACCGCCTACATACCTCGCTCTGCTAATCCTGTTACCAGTGGCTGCTGC
CAGTGGCGATAAGTCGTGTCTTACCGGGTTGGACTCAAGACGATAGTTACCGGATAAGGCGCAGCGGTCG
GGCTGAACGGGGGGTTCGTGCACACAGCCCAGCTTGGAGCGAACGACCTACACCGAACTGAGATACCTAC
AGCGTGAGCTATGAGAAAGCGCCACGCTTCCCGAAGGGAGAAAGGCGGACAGGTATCCGGTAAGCGGCAG
GGTCGGAACAGGAGAGCGCACGAGGGAGCTTCCAGGGGGAAACGCCTGGTATCTTTATAGTCCTGTCGGG
TTTCGCCACCTCTGACTTGAGCGTCGATTTTTGTGATGCTCGTCAGGGGGGCGGAGCCTATCGAAAAACG
CCAGCAACGCGGCCTTTTTACGGTTCCTGGCCTTTTGCTGGCCTTTTGCTCACATGTTCTTTCCTGCGTT
ATCCCCTGATTCTGTGGATAACCGTATTACCGCCTTTGAGTGAGCTGATACCGCTCGCCGCAGCCGAACG
ACCGAGCGCAGCGAGTCAGTGAGCGAGGAAGCGGAAGAGCGCCCAATACGCAAACCGCCTCTCCCCGCGC
GTTGGCCGATTCATTAATGCAGCTGGCACGACAGGTTTCCCGACTGGAAAGCGGGCAGTGAGCGCAACGC
AATTAATGTGAGTTAGCTCACTCATTAGGCACCCCAGGCTTTACACTTTATGCTTCCGGCTCGTATGTTG
TGTGGAATTGTGAGCGGATAACAATTTCACACAGGAAACAGCTATGACCATGATTACGCCAAGCTATTTA
GGTGACACTATAGAATACTCGCGGCCGCTAAAGATGCAGCAAATCTTATAAATGATGATTCTGGATTAAA
CAATTTAAAAAAATTTTCAACTGTAAATAATGTAAATGATACTTATGAAAAGAAAATTATTGAAACGGAA
TTAAGTGATGCTAGTGATTTTGAAAATATGGTAGGTGATTTAAGAATTACATTTATTAATTGGTTAAAAA
AGACACAAATGAATTTTATTCGAGAAAAAGATAAATTATTTAAAGATAAGAAAGAACTAGAAATGGAAAG
AGTACGATTGTACAAAGAATTAGAAAACCGTAAAAATATTGAAGAACAGAAATTACATGATGAAAGAAAG
AAATTAGATATTGATATATCTAATGGTTATAAACAAATAAAAAAAGAAAAAGAAGAACATAGGAAACGAT
TTGATGAAGAAAGATTAAGATTTTTACAAGAAATCGATAAAATTAAATTAGTATTATATTTAGAAAAAGA
AAAATATTATCAAGAATATAAAAATTTTGAGAATGATAAAAAAAAAATTGTTGATGCAAATATTGCTACT
GAAACTATGATTGATGGTTTAAACGAGCAGAAGTTAATATCAGAAGAGGATTTGGGTGAACAAAAACTCA
TAAGCGAAGAAGATTTAATAACTTCGTATAGCATACATTATACGAAGTTATCCGGAGAAGGAAGAGGAAG
TTTATTAACATGTGGAGATGTAGAAGAAAATCCAGGACCAATGACAGCCAGTTTAACTACCAAGTTCTTG
AACAATACCTATGAAAACCCATTTATGAATGCATCCGGTGTTCATTGCATGACTACACAAGAATTAGATG
AATTAGCAAACTCTAAAGCTGGCGCATTCATTACAAAGAGTGCTACAACCTTAGAAAGAGAAGGTAACCC
TGAACCACGTTACATTTCTGTCCCTCTAGGCAGTATCAACTCCATGGGTTTACCAAACGAAGGTATCGAC
TACTATTTGTCCTATGTATTAAACCGTCAAAAGAATTATCCTGATGCACCTGCTATTTTCTTCTCAGTTG
CTGGTATGAGCATTGATGAAAATTTAAATTTGTTGAGGAAAATCCAAGATAGCGAATTCAACGGTATTAC
CGAGTTAAACTTGTCTTGTCCTAATGTGCCTGGGAAACCACAAGTTGCTTATGACTTTGACTTGACAAAG
GAAACCTTGGAAAAGGTTTTTGCCTTTTTCAAAAAACCTCTTGGTGTCAAGTTGCCTCCTTATTTTGATT
TTGCCCATTTTGATATCATGGCAAAAATATTGAACGAGTTCCCATTAGCTTATGTCAACTCTATCAATAG
TATAGGAAATGGTCTTTTCATTGATGTGGAGAAGGAGAGTGTAGTAGTGAAGCCAAAGAATGGTTTCGGG
GGTATTGGAGGTGAATATGTTAAGCCAACCGCGCTCGCCAATGTTCGTGCATTTTACACTCGTTTGAGAC
CTGAAATCAAAGTTATCGGTACAGGTGGAATTAAGTCCGGTAAGGATGCATTTGAACATCTTCTATGTGG
TGCCTCTATGCTACAGATTGGTACAGAATTACAAAAAGAGGGCGTCAAGATTTTTGAACGTATCGAAAAA
GAATTAAAAGACATAATGGAAGCTAAGGGTTATACATCCATAGATCAGTTCCGTGGGAAGTTGAACAGCA
TTGGTGAAGGTAGAGGTTCTTTGTTGACTTGTGGTGATGTTGAAGAAAATCCAGGTCCAGCTAGCATGAG
TAAAGGAGAAGAACTTTTCACTGGAGTTGTCCCAATTCTTGTTGAATTAGATGGTGATGTTAATGGGCAC
AAATTTTCTGTCAGTGGAGAGGGTGAAGGTGATGCAACATACGGAAAACTTACCCTTAAATTTATTTGCA
CTACTGGAAAACTACCAGTTCCATGGCCAACACTTGTCACTACTTTCGCGTATGGTCTTCAATGCTTTGC
GAGATACCCAGATCATATGAAACAGCATGACTTTTTCAAGAGTGCCATGCCCGAAGGTTATGTACAGGAA
AGAACTATATTTTTCAAAGATGACGGGAACTACAAGACACGTGCTGAAGTCAAGTTTGAAGGTGATACCC
TTGTTAATAGAATCGAGTTAAAAGGTATTGATTTTAAAGAAGATGGAAACATTCTTGGACACAAATTGGA
ATACAACTATAACTCACACAATGTATACATCATGGCAGACAAACAAAAGAATGGAATCAAAGTTAACTTC
AAAATTAGACACAACATTGAAGATGGAAGCGTTCAACTAGCAGACCATTATCAACAAAATACTCCAATTG
GCGATGGCCCTGTCCTTTTACCAGACAACCATTACCTGTCCACACAATCTGCCCTTTCGAAAGATCCCAA
CGAAAAGAGAGACCACATGGTCCTTCTTGAGTTTGTAACAGCTGCTGGGATTACACATGGCATGGATGAG
CTCTACAAACCTAGCTCAGGATTGAGATCAAGATCTGCTGCTGCTGGTGCTGGTGGTGCTGCTAGAGCTG
CTCTGCAGAGAGGAGTACAAGTTGAAACAATATCACCAGGAGATGGTCGTACATTTCCAAAAAGAGGTCA
AACTTGTGTTGTACATTATACTGGAATGCTTGAAGATGGAAAGAAATTTGATTCATCTCGTGATAGAAAT
AAACCATTTAAATTTATGCTAGGTAAACAAGAAGTAATACGAGGTTGGGAAGAAGGAGTTGCTCAAATGA
GTGTAGGTCAAAGAGCAAAACTTACTATATCTCCAGATTATGCTTATGGTGCAACTGGACATCCAGGTAT
AATTCCACCTCATGCAACTCTTGTATTTGATGTGGAGCTTCTAAAACTAGAAACTAGAGGTGTTCAGGTT
GAAACAATTTCACCTGGAGATGGCAGAACCTTTCCTAAAAGAGGACAGACTTGCGTAGTTCATTATACAG
GCATGCTAGAGGATGGTAAGAAATTTGATTCTAGTCGAGATAGAAATAAGCCATTCAAGTTTATGCTAGG
TAAACAGGAAGTAATAAGAGGTTGGGAAGAGGGTGTAGCACAGATGTCAGTTGGACAAAGAGCAAAGTTA
ACAATATCACCAGATTATGCATACGGTGCAACAGGCCATCCTGGCATCATCCCTCCACATGCAACTTTAG
TATTCGACGTTGAATTGTTAAAGTTAGAGACAACGCGTGCTAGAGGTGCTGCTGCTGGTGCTGGAGGTGC
AGGTAGACCTAGGATGGAGGGTGAGAAGGTTAAGACTAAAGCTAACAGTATAAGTAACTTCAGTATGACT
TACGACAGAGAGAGTGGAGGGAATAGTAACTCAGACGACAAGAGTGGTTCAAGTTCAGAAAACGACTCAA
ACAGTTTTATGAACTTAACATCTGACAAGAACGAAAAGACAGAGAACAACTCATTTTTACTTAACAACTC
ATCTTACGGTAACGTAAAGGACTCTTTATTGGAGTCTATAGACATGTCAGTGTTGGACAGTAATTTCGAC
TCAAAGAAGGACTTCTTGCCTTCAAACTTGTCTAGGACTTTCAACAACATGAGTAAGGACAACATTGGTA
ACAAGTACTTGAACAAGTTATTGAACAAGAAGAAGGACACAATAACTAACGAGAACAACAACATAAACCA
CAACAACAACAACAACAACTTAACTGCTAACAACATTACAAACAACTTAATAAACAACAACATGAACTCA
CCTTCTATAATGAACACAAATAAGAAGGAAAACTTCTTGGACGCTGCTAACTTGATTAACGACGACTCAG
GTTTGAATAACTTGAAGAAGTTCTCTACAGTTAACAACGTTAACGACACATACGAGAAAAAGATAATAGA
GACCGAGTTGTCAGACGCATCAGACTTCGAGAACATGGTTGGAGACTTGAGGATAACTTTCATAAACTGG
TTGAAGAAAACTCAGATGAACTTCATAAGAGAGAAGGACAAGTTGTTCAAGGACAAAAAGGAGCTTGAGA
TGGAGAGGGTTCGTTTATATAAGGAGTTGGAGAATCGTAAGAACATAGAGGAGCAAAAGTTGCACGACGA
GAGGAAAAAGTTGGACATAGACATTTCAAACGGATACAAGCAGATTAAGAAGGAGAAGGAGGAGCACAGA
AAGCGTTTCGACGAGGAGAGGTTGAGGTTCTTGCAGGAGATAGACAAGATAAAGTTGGTTTTGTACTTGG
AGAAGGAGAAGTACTACCAGGAGTACAAGAACTTCGAAAACGACAAGAAGAAGATAGTAGACGCTAACAT
AGCAACAGAGACAATGATAGACATAAACGTAGGAGGTGCAATATTCGAGACTTCAAGGCACACTTTGACT
CAGCAGAAGGACTCTTTCATTGAAAAGTTGTTGTCAGGTAGGCACCACGTTACAAGGGACAAGCAGGGTA
GGATTTTTTTGGACAGAGACTCAGAATTGTTCAGGATAATTTTAAATTTCTTGAGGAACCCCTTGACAAT
TCCTATTCCTAAGGACTTGTCTGAGTCAGAGGCTTTATTAAAGGAGGCTGAGTTCTACGGAATAAAGTTC
TTGCCTTTTCCTTTGGTTTTCTGCATTGGAGGTTTCGACGGAGTTGAGTACTTGAACAGTATGGAGTTGT
TGGACATATCACAGCAGTGTTGGCGAATGTGCACTCCAATGTCAACTAAGAAGGCATACTTCGGTTCTGC
AGTTTTAAACAACTTTTTGTATGTATTCGGAGGAAACAATTACGACTACAAAGCATTGTTCGAGACAGAG
GTATACGACAGGTTGAGGGACGTTTGGTACGTAAGTTCAAACTTGAACATTCCAAGGAGGAACAACTGCG
GAGTAACCTCTAACGGAAGGATATACTGCATAGGAGGTTACGACGGATCATCAATAATTCCCAACGTTGA
GGCTTACGACCACAGAATGAAGGCTTGGGTTGAAGTAGCTCCATTAAACACTCCAAGGTCTAGTGCAATG
TGCGTAGCATTCGACAACAAGATATACGTGATAGGAGGTACAAACGGAGAAAGGTTGAACTCAATAGAGG
TTTACGAGGAGAAGATGAACAAGTGGGAGCAGTTCCCTTACGCATTGTTGGAGGCAAGGTCAAGTGGTGC
TGCATTCAACTATTTAAACCAGATTTACGTAGTAGGTGGAATAGACAACGAGCACAATATTTTGGACTCT
GTAGAGCAGTACCAGCCTTTCAACAAGAGGTGGCAGTTCCTTAACGGAGTTCCTGAAAAGAAGATGAACT
TCGGTGCAGCTACTTTAAGTGACTCATACATTATAACTGGTGGTGAGAACGGGGAGGTACTTAACTCTTG
CCACTTTTTCTCACCTGACACTAACGAGTGGCAATTAGGACCTTCATTGTTGGTACCAAGGTTCGGACAT
TCAGTATTGATTGCTAACATTTGAAGGCCTATAACTTCGTATAGCATACATTATACGAAGTTATTATGAC
TCGAG
