>Addgene plasmid #85792 | pSLI-N-GFP-2xFKBP-loxP(K13) | addgene partial sequence | sequence record 172844 | Addgene Partial NGS Result
AAATAAATAATATAATTTATAATTATATATTCTTGTCACAATAAAAATATATATATATATATATATATTT
ATAATATGTATATTTTAAACTAGAAAAGGAATAACTAATATTTTATTTATTATCATTCAAGATTTATATT
TTATAATAATAAATACCTAATAGAAATATATCAGGATCCATGCATGGTTCGCTAAACTGCATCGTTGCTG
TGTCCCAGAACATGGGCATCGGCAAGAACGGGGACTACCCCTGGCCACCGCTCAGGAACGAATTTAGATA
TTTCCAGAGAATGACCACAACCTCTTCAGTAGAAGGTAAACAGAATCTGGTGATTATGGGTAAGAAGACC
TGGTTCTCCATTCCTGAGAAGAATCGACCTTTAAAGGGTAGAATTAATTTAGTTCTCAGCAGAGAACTCA
AGGAACCTCCACAAGGAGCTCATTTTCTTTCCAGAAGTCTAGATGATGCCTTAAAACTTACTGAACAACC
AGAATTAGCAAATAAAGTAGACATGGTCTGGATAGTTGGTGGCAGTTCTGTTTATAAGGAAGCCATGAAT
CACCCAGGCCATCTTAAACTATTTGTGACAAGGATCATGCAAGACTTTGAAAGTGACACGTTTTTTCCAG
AAATTGATTTGGAGAAATATAAACTTCTGCCAGAATACCCAGGTGTTCTCTCTGATGTCCAGGAGGAGAA
AGGCATTAAGTACAAATTTGAAGTATATGAGAAGAATGATTAAGCTTATTTAATAATAGATTAAAAATAT
TATAAAAATAAAAACATAAACACAGAAATTACAAAAAAAATACATATGAATTTTTTTTTGTAATCTTCCT
TATAAATATAGAATAATGAATCATATAAAACATATCATTATTCATTTATTTACATTTAAAATTATTGTTT
CAGTATCTTTAATTTATTATGTATATATAAAAATAACTTACAATTTTATTAATAAGCAATATATGTTTAT
TAATTCATGTTTTGTAATTTATGGGATAGCGATTTTTTTTACTGTCTGTATTTTTCTTTTTTAATTATGT
TTTAATTGTATTTTATTTTTATTATTGTTCTTTTTATAGTATTATTTTAAAACAAAATGTATTTTCTAAG
AACTTATAATAATAATAAATATAAATTTTAATAAAAATTATATTTATCTTTTACAATATGAACATAAAGT
ACAACATTAATATATAGCTTTTAATATTTTTATTCCTAATCATGTAAATCTTAAATTTTTCTTTTTAAAC
ATATGTTAAATATTTATTTCTCATTATATATAAGAACATATTTATTAAATCTAGAATTCGCCCTATAGTG
AGTCGTATTACAATTCACTGGCCGTCGTTTTACAACGTCGTGACTGGGAAAACCCTGGCGTTACCCAACT
TAATCGCCTTGCAGCACATCCCCCTTTCGCCAGCTGGCGTAATAGCGAAGAGGCCCGCACCGATCGCCCT
TCCCAACAGTTGCGCAGCCTGAATGGCGAATGGCGCCTGATGCGGTATTTTCTCCTTACGCATCTGTGCG
GTATTTCACACCGCATATGGTGCACTCTCAGTACAATCTGCTCTGATGCCGCATAGTTAAGCCAGCCCCG
ACACCCGCCAACACCCGCTGACGCGCCCTGACGGGCTTGTCTGCTCCCGGCATCCGCTTACAGACAAGCT
GTGACCGTCTCCGGGAGCTGCATGTGTCAGAGGTTTTCACCGTCATCACCGAAACGCGCGAGACGAAAGG
GCCTCGTGATACGCCTATTTTTATAGGTTAATGTCATGATAATAATGGTTTCTTAGACGTCAGGTGGCAC
TTTTCGGGGAAATGTGCGCGGAACCCCTATTTGTTTATTTTTCTAAATACATTCAAATATGTATCCGCTC
ATGAGACAATAACCCTGATAAATGCTTCAATAATATTGAAAAAGGAAGAGTATGAGTATTCAACATTTCC
GTGTCGCCCTTATTCCCTTTTTTGCGGCATTTTGCCTTCCTGTTTTTGCTCACCCAGAAACGCTGGTGAA
AGTAAAAGATGCTGAAGATCAGTTGGGTGCACGAGTGGGTTACATCGAACTGGATCTCAACAGCGGTAAG
ATCCTTGAGAGTTTTCGCCCCGAAGAACGTTTTCCAATGATGAGCACTTTTAAAGTTCTGCTATGTGGCG
CGGTATTATCCCGTATTGACGCCGGGCAAGAGCAACTCGGTCGCCGCATACACTATTCTCAGAATGACTT
GGTTGAGTACTCACCAGTCACAGAAAAGCATCTTACGGATGGCATGACAGTAAGAGAATTATGCAGTGCT
GCCATAACCATGAGTGATAACACTGCGGCCAACTTACTTCTGACAACGATCGGAGGACCGAAGGAGCTAA
CCGCTTTTTTGCACAACATGGGGGATCATGTAACTCGCCTTGATCGTTGGGAACCGGAGCTGAATGAAGC
CATACCAAACGACGAGCGTGACACCACGATGCCTGTAGCAATGGCAACAACGTTGCGCAAACTATTAACT
GGCGAACTACTTACTCTAGCTTCCCGGCAACAATTAATAGACTGGATGGAGGCGGATAAAGTTGCAGGAC
CACTTCTGCGCTCGGCCCTTCCGGCTGGCTGGTTTATTGCTGATAAATCTGGAGCCGGTGAGCGTGGGTC
TCGCGGTATCATTGCAGCACTGGGGCCAGATGGTAAGCCCTCCCGTATCGTAGTTATCTACACGACGGGG
AGTCAGGCAACTATGGATGAACGAAATAGACAGATCGCTGAGATAGGTGCCTCACTGATTAAGCATTGGT
AACTGTCAGACCAAGTTTACTCATATATACTTTAGATTGATTTAAAACTTCATTTTTAATTTAAAAGGAT
CTAGGTGAAGATCCTTTTTGATAATCTCATGACCAAAATCCCTTAACGTGAGTTTTCGTTCCACTGAGCG
TCAGACCCCGTAGAAAAGATCAAAGGATCTTCTTGAGATCCTTTTTTTCTGCGCGTAATCTGCTGCTTGC
AAACAAAAAAACCACCGCTACCAGCGGTGGTTTGTTTGCCGGATCAAGAGCTACCAACTCTTTTTCCGAA
GGTAACTGGCTTCAGCAGAGCGCAGATACCAAATACTGTTCTTCTAGTGTAGCCGTAGTTAGGCCACCAC
TTCAAGAACTCTGTAGCACCGCCTACATACCTCGCTCTGCTAATCCTGTTACCAGTGGCTGCTGCCAGTG
GCGATAAGTCGTGTCTTACCGGGTTGGACTCAAGACGATAGTTACCGGATAAGGCGCAGCGGTCGGGCTG
AACGGGGGGTTCGTGCACACAGCCCAGCTTGGAGCGAACGACCTACACCGAACTGAGATACCTACAGCGT
GAGCTATGAGAAAGCGCCACGCTTCCCGAAGGGAGAAAGGCGGACAGGTATCCGGTAAGCGGCAGGGTCG
GAACAGGAGAGCGCACGAGGGAGCTTCCAGGGGGAAACGCCTGGTATCTTTATAGTCCTGTCGGGTTTCG
CCACCTCTGACTTGAGCGTCGATTTTTGTGATGCTCGTCAGGGGGGCGGAGCCTATGGAAAAACGCCAGC
AACGCGGCCTTTTTACGGTTCCTGGCCTTTTGCTGGCCTTTTGCTCACATGTTCTTTCCTGCGTTATCCC
CTGATTCTGTGGATAACCGTATTACCGCCTTTGAGTGAGCTGATACCGCTCGCCGCAGCCGAACGACCGA
GCGCAGCGAGTCAGTGAGCGAGGAAGCGGAAGAGCGCCCAATACGCAAACCGCCTCTCCCCGCGCGTTGG
CCGATTCATTAATGCAGCTGGCACGACAGGTTTCCCGACTGGAAAGCGGGCAGTGAGCGCAACGCAATTA
ATGTGAGTTAGCTCACTCATTAGGCACCCCAGGCTTTACACTTTATGCTTCCGGCTCGTATGTTGTGTGG
AATTGTGAGCGGATAACAATTTCACACAGGAAACAGCTATGACCATGATTACGCCAAGCTATTTAGGTGA
CACTATAGAATACTCAAGCTGCGGCCGCTAAAGATGCAGCAAATCTTATAAATGATGATTCTGGATTAAA
CAATTTAAAAAAATTTTCAACTGTAAATAATGTAAATGATACTTATGAAAAGAAAATTATTGAAACGGAA
TTAAGTGATGCTAGTGATTTTGAAAATATGGTAGGTGATTTAAGAATTACATTTATTAATTGGTTAAAAA
AGACACAAATGAATTTTATTCGAGAAAAAGATAAATTATTTAAAGATAAGAAAGAACTAGAAATGGAAAG
AGTACGATTGTACAAAGAATTAGAAAACCGTAAAAATATTGAAGAACAGAAATTACATGATGAAAGAAAG
AAATTAGATATTGATATATCTAATGGTTATAAACAAATAAAAAAAGAAAAAGAAGAACATAGGAAACGAT
TTGATGAAGAAAGATTAAGATTTTTACAAGAAATCGATAAAATTAAATTAGTATTATATTTAGAAAAAGA
AAAATATTATCAAGAATATAAAAATTTTGAGAATGATAAAAAAAAAATTGTTGATGCAAATATTGCTACT
GAAACTATGATTGATGGTTTAAACGAGCAGAAGTTAATATCAGAAGAGGATTTGGGTGAACAAAAACTCA
TAAGCGAAGAAGATTTAATAACTTCGTATAGCATACATTATACGAAGTTATCCGGAGAAGGAAGAGGAAG
TTTATTAACATGTGGAGATGTAGAAGAAAATCCAGGACCAATGACAGCCAGTTTAACTACCAAGTTCTTG
AACAATACCTATGAAAACCCATTTATGAATGCATCCGGTGTTCATTGCATGACTACACAAGAATTAGATG
AATTAGCAAACTCTAAAGCTGGCGCATTCATTACAAAGAGTGCTACAACCTTAGAAAGAGAAGGTAACCC
TGAACCACGTTACATTTCTGTCCCTCTAGGCAGTATCAACTCCATGGGTTTACCAAACGAAGGTATCGAC
TACTATTTGTCCTATGTATTAAACCGTCAAAAGAATTATCCTGATGCACCTGCTATTTTCTTCTCAGTTG
CTGGTATGAGCATTGATGAAAATTTAAATTTGTTGAGGAAAATCCAAGATAGCGAATTCAACGGTATTAC
CGAGTTAAACTTGTCTTGTCCTAATGTGCCTGGGAAACCACAAGTTGCTTATGACTTTGACTTGACAAAG
GAAACCTTGGAAAAGGTTTTTGCCTTTTTCAAAAAACCTCTTGGTGTCAAGTTGCCTCCTTATTTTGATT
TTGCCCATTTTGATATCATGGCAAAAATATTGAACGAGTTCCCATTAGCTTATGTCAACTCTATCAATAG
TATAGGAAATGGTCTTTTCATTGATGTGGAGAAGGAGAGTGTAGTAGTGAAGCCAAAGAATGGTTTCGGG
GGTATTGGAGGTGAATATGTTAAGCCAACCGCGCTCGCCAATGTTCGTGCATTTTACACTCGTTTGAGAC
CTGAAATCAAAGTTATCGGTACAGGTGGAATTAAGTCCGGTAAGGATGCATTTGAACATCTTCTATGTGG
TGCCTCTATGCTACAGATTGGTACAGAATTACAAAAAGAGGGCGTCAAGATTTTTGAACGTATCGAAAAA
GAATTAAAAGACATAATGGAAGCTAAGGGTTATACATCCATAGATCAGTTCCGTGGGAAGTTGAACAGCA
TTGGTGAAGGTAGAGGTTCTTTGTTGACTTGTGGTGATGTTGAAGAAAATCCAGGTCCAGCTAGCATGAG
TAAAGGAGAAGAACTTTTCACTGGAGTTGTCCCAATTCTTGTTGAATTAGATGGTGATGTTAATGGGCAC
AAATTTTCTGTCAGTGGAGAGGGTGAAGGTGATGCAACATACGGAAAACTTACCCTTAAATTTATTTGCA
CTACTGGAAAACTACCTGTTCCATGGCCAACACTTGTCACTACTTTCGCGTATGGTCTTCAATGCTTTGC
GAGATACCCAGATCATATGAAACAGCATGACTTTTTCAAGAGTGCCATGCCCGAAGGTTATGTACAGGAA
AGAACTATATTTTTCAAAGATGACGGGAACTACAAGACACGTGCTGAAGTCAAGTTTGAAGGTGATACCC
TTGTTAATAGAATCGAGTTAAAAGGTATTGATTTTAAAGAAGATGGAAACATTCTTGGACACAAATTGGA
ATACAACTATAACTCACACAATGTATACATCATGGCAGACAAACAAAAGAATGGAATCAAAGTTAACTTC
AAAATTAGACACAACATTGAAGATGGAAGCGTTCAACTAGCAGACCATTATCAACAAAATACTCCAATTG
GCGATGGCCCTGTCCTTTTACCAGACAACCATTACCTGTCCACACAATCTGCCCTTTCGAAAGATCCCAA
CGAAAAGAGAGACCACATGGTCCTTCTTGAGTTTGTAACAGCTGCTGGGATTACACATGGCATGGATGAA
CTATACAAACCTAGCTCAGGATTGAGATCAAGATCTGCTGCTGCTGGTGCTGGTGGTGCTGCTAGAGCTG
CTCTGCAGAGAGGAGTACAAGTTGAAACAATATCACCAGGAGATGGTCGTACATTTCCAAAAAGAGGTCA
AACTTGTGTTGTACATTATACTGGAATGCTTGAAGATGGAAAGAAATTTGATTCATCTCGTGATAGAAAT
AAACCATTTAAATTTATGCTAGGTAAACAAGAAGTAATACGAGGTTGGGAAGAAGGAGTTGCTCAAATGA
GTGTAGGTCAAAGAGCAAAACTTACTATATCTCCAGATTATGCTTATGGTGCAACTGGACATCCAGGTAT
AATTCCACCTCATGCAACTCTTGTATTTGATGTGGAGCTTCTAAAACTAGAAACTAGAGGTGTTCAGGTT
GAAACAATTTCACCTGGAGATGGCAGAACCTTTCCTAAAAGAGGACAGACTTGCGTAGTTCATTATACAG
GCATGCTAGAGGATGGTAAGAAATTTGATTCTAGTCGAGATAGAAATAAGCCATTCAAGTTTATGCTAGG
TAAACAGGAAGTAATAAGAGGTTGGGAAGAGGGTGTAGCACAGATGTCAGTTGGACAAAGAGCAAAGTTA
ACAATATCACCAGATTATGCATACGGTGCAACAGGCCATCCTGGCATCATCCCTCCACATGCAACTTTAG
TATTCGACGTTGAATTGTTAAAGTTAGAGACAACGCGTGCTAGAGGTGCTGCTGCTGGTGCTGGAGGTGC
AGGTAGACCTAGGATGGAGGGTGAGAAGGTTAAGACTAAAGCTAACAGTATAAGTAACTTCAGTATGACT
TACGACAGAGAGAGTGGAGGGAATAGTAACTCAGACGACAAGAGTGGTTCAAGTTCAGAAAACGACTCAA
ACAGTTTTATGAACTTAACATCTGACAAGAACGAAAAGACAGAGAACAACTCATTTTTACTTAACAACTC
ATCTTACGGTAACGTAAAGGACTCTTTATTGGAGTCTATAGACATGTCAGTGTTGGACAGTAATTTCGAC
TCAAAGAAGGACTTCTTGCCTTCAAACTTGTCTAGGACTTTCAACAACATGAGTAAGGACAACATTGGTA
ACAAGTACTTGAACAAGTTATTGAACAAGAAGAAGGACACAATAACTAACGAGAACAACAACATAAACCA
CAACAACAACAACAACAACTTAACTGCTAACAACATTACAAACAACTTAATAAACAACAACATGAACTCA
CCTTCTATAATGAACACAAATAAGAAGGAAAACTTCTTGGACGCTGCTAACTTGATTAACGACGACTCAG
GTTTGAATAACTTGAAGAAGTTCTCTACAGTTAACAACGTTAACGACACATACGAGAAAAAGATAATAGA
GACCGAGTTGTCAGACGCATCAGACTTCGAGAACATGGTTGGAGACTTGAGGATAACTTTCATAAACTGG
TTGAAGAAAACTCAGATGAACTTCATAAGAGAGAAGGACAAGTTGTTCAAGGACAAAAAGGAGCTTGAGA
TGGAGAGGGTTCGTTTATATAAGGAGTTGGAGAATCGTAAGAACATAGAGGAGCAAAAGTTGCACGACGA
GAGGAAAAAGTTGGACATAGACATTTCAAACGGATACAAGCAGATTAAGAAGGAGAAGGAGGAGCACAGA
AAGCGTTTCGACGAGGAGAGGTTGAGGTTCTTGCAGGAGATAGACAAGATAAAGTTGGTTTTGTACTTGG
AGAAGGAGAAGTACTACCAGGAGTACAAGAACTTCGAAAACGACAAGAAGAAGATAGTAGACGCTAACAT
AGCAACAGAGACAATGATAGACATAAACGTAGGAGGTGCAATATTCGAGACTTCAAGGCACACTTTGACT
CAGCAGAAGGACTCTTTCATTGAAAAGTTGTTGTCAGGTAGGCACCACGTTACAAGGGACAAGCAGGGTA
GGATTTTTTTGGACAGAGACTCAGAATTGTTCAGGATAATTTTAAATTTCTTGAGGAACCCCTTGACAAT
TCCTATTCCTAAGGACTTGTCTGAGTCAGAGGCTTTATTAAAGGAGGCTGAGTTCTACGGAATAAAGTTC
TTGCCTTTTCCTTTGGTTTTCTGCATTGGAGGTTTCGACGGAGTTGAGTACTTGAACAGTATGGAGTTGT
TGGACATATCACAGCAGTGTTGGCGAATGTGCACTCCAATGTCAACTAAGAAGGCATACTTCGGTTCTGC
AGTTTTAAACAACTTTTTGTATGTATTCGGAGGAAACAATTACGACTACAAAGCATTGTTCGAGACAGAG
GTATACGACAGGTTGAGGGACGTTTGGTACGTAAGTTCAAACTTGAACATTCCAAGGAGGAACAACTGCG
GAGTAACCTCTAACGGAAGGATATACTGCATAGGAGGTTACGACGGATCATCAATAATTCCCAACGTTGA
GGCTTACGACCACAGAATGAAGGCTTGGGTTGAAGTAGCTCCATTAAACACTCCAAGGTCTAGTGCAATG
TGCGTAGCATTCGACAACAAGATATACGTGATAGGAGGTACAAACGGAGAAAGGTTGAACTCAATAGAGG
TTTACGAGGAGAAGATGAACAAGTGGGAGCAGTTCCCTTACGCATTGTTGGAGGCAAGGTCAAGTGGTGC
TGCATTCAACTATTTAAACCAGATTTACGTAGTAGGTGGAATAGACAACGAGCACAATATTTTGGACTCT
GTAGAGCAGTACCAGCCTTTCAACAAGAGGTGGCAGTTCCTTAACGGAGTTCCTGAAAAGAAGATGAACT
TCGGTGCAGCTACTTTAAGTGACTCATACATTATAACTGGTGGTGAGAACGGGGAGGTACTTAACTCTTG
CCACTTTTTCTCACCTGACACTAACGAGTGGCAATTAGGACCTTCATTGTTGGTACCAAGGTTCGGACAT
TCAGTATTGATTGCTAACATTTGAAGGCCTATAACTTCGTATAGCATACATTATACGAAGTTATTATGAC
TCGAGGATATGGCAGCTTAATGTTCGTTTTTCTTATTTATATATTTATACCAATTGATTGTATTTATAAC
TGTAAAAATGTGTATGTTGTGTGCATATTTTTTTTTGTGCATGCACATGCATGTAAATAGCTAAAATTAT
GAACATTTTATTTTTTGTTCAGAAAAAAAAAACTTTACACACATAAAATGGCTAGTATGAATAGCCATAT
TTTATATAAATTAAATCCTATGAATTTATGACCATATTAAAAATTTAGATATTTATGGAACATAATATGT
TTGAAACAATAAGACAAAATTATTATTATTATTATTATTTTTACTGTTATAATTATGTTGTCTCTTCAAT
GATTCATAAATAGTTGGACTTGATTTTTAAAATGTTTATAATATGATTAGCATAGTTAAATAAAAAAAGT
TGAAAAATTAAAAAAAAACATATAAACACAAATGATGTTTTTTCCTTCAATTTCGATATCAATTTATAGA
AACAAAATATATACTTGTATAATTTTATTTTTTTATATAAATCATTACATATATAATTATACAATATTTT
TTCTAAGAGATAATTATATATTAATATATATAAAAAAAGGTGTTTTTT
